Addgene plasmid #51419: Dynamitin-GFP
Purpose: expression of GFP-tagged wild-type dynamitin p50 in mammalian cells
Depositing lab: Trina Schroer. Depositing organization: Johns Hopkins University and School of Medicine. Publication: Dynactin is required for microtubule anchoring at centrosomes. Quintyne NJ, Gill SR, Eckley DM, Crego CL, Compton DA, Schroer TA. J Cell Biol. 1999 Oct 18;147(2):321-34. 10.1083/jcb.147.2.321 PubMed 10525538.
Backbone
  Vector backbone: pCDNA3
  Backbone manufacturer: Invitrogen
  Backbone size w/o insert (bp): 6300
  Total vector size (bp): 7500
  Modifications to backbone: Add myc and GFP tag between HindIII and BamHI site of parental pCDNA3 vector
  Vector type: Mammalian Expression
  Selectable markers: Neomycin (select with G418)
Growth in bacteria
  Bacterial resistance: Ampicillin, 100 μg/mL
  Growth temperature: 37°C
  Growth strain: XL10 Gold
  Copy number: High Copy
Gene/Insert
  Gene/Insert name: Dynamitin (alt names: DCTN2; Dynactin p50)
  Species: G. gallus (chicken)
  Insert size (bp): 1200
  GenBank ID: NM_001347945.1
  Entrez Gene: DCTN2 (a.k.a. P50)
  Promoter: CMV
  Tag / fusion protein: myc (N terminal on backbone); GFP (N terminal on backbone)
  Cloning method: Restriction Enzyme; 5′ cloning site BamHI (not destroyed); 3′ cloning site NotI (not destroyed)
  Sequencing primers: 5′ None; 3′ None
Terms and licenses: Academic/Nonprofit Terms; Industry Terms: Not Available to Industry
How to cite: Dynamitin-GFP was a gift from Trina Schroer (Addgene plasmid # 51419 ; http://n2t.net/addgene:51419 ; RRID:Addgene_51419)
