[The description below was written by a language model from this plasmid's Addgene catalogue record and pLannotate feature annotations shown in this document.]
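Description:
Dynamitin-GFP is a mammalian expression plasmid built on the pcDNA3 backbone, designed to produce a tagged version of wild-type dynamitin (DCTN2, the p50 subunit of dynactin) in cultured mammalian cells. The catalogue lists the insert as the chicken (G. gallus) coding sequence of about 1.2 kb, cloned between BamHI and NotI. The automated annotation labels this open reading frame by its closest match, mouse Dctn2, which probably reflects homology rather than a different source species. The plasmid is propagated in E. coli through a high-copy ColE1/pUC-type origin with ampicillin selection (AmpR). It also carries an f1 origin for single-stranded DNA production. An SV40 promoter-driven neomycin phosphotransferase cassette with an SV40 poly(A) signal allows G418 selection of stably transfected cells.

Expression is driven by the CMV immediate-early enhancer and promoter and terminated by the bovine growth hormone polyadenylation signal. Despite the plasmid's name, both tags lie upstream of dynamitin. The backbone was modified between HindIII and BamHI to add a myc tag and GFP, and the feature table shows six tandem Myc epitope repeats followed by an Aequorea victoria-derived GFP variant, then the dynamitin coding sequence. The predicted product is therefore a myc-GFP-dynamitin fusion that can be followed by fluorescence or detected with anti-Myc antibodies. T7 and SP6 promoters flank the cassette, as in the parental vector, and can serve for in vitro transcription or as sequencing primer sites. A short annotated HIV-1 LTR fragment spanning the sequence origin is probably an annotation artefact rather than a functional viral element. The associated publication concerns dynactin's role in anchoring microtubules at centrosomes, consistent with using this construct to express and visualise p50 in cells.
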