Features (pLannotate 1.2.2; 28 found; start..end, strand, type, name):
     40..58      +  promoter       T7 promoter: promoter for bacteriophage T7 RNA polymerase
     90..119     +  CDS            Myc: Myc (human c-Myc proto-oncogene) epitope tag
    129..158     +  CDS            Myc: Myc (human c-Myc proto-oncogene) epitope tag
    168..197     +  CDS            Myc: Myc (human c-Myc proto-oncogene) epitope tag
    207..236     +  CDS            Myc: Myc (human c-Myc proto-oncogene) epitope tag
    246..275     +  CDS            Myc: Myc (human c-Myc proto-oncogene) epitope tag
    309..338     +  CDS            Myc: Myc (human c-Myc proto-oncogene) epitope tag
    351..1064    +  CDS            Q80R: Q80R is a fluorescent protein, derived from Aequorea victoria.
   1071..2276    +  CDS            Dctn2: DCTN2_MOUSE - Experimental evidence at protein level: Swiss-Prot protein existence level 1. Modulates cytoplasmic dynein binding to an organelle, and plays a role in prometaphase chromosome alignment and spindle organization during mitosis. Involved in anchoring microtubules to centrosomes. May play a role in synapse formation during brain development. From Mus musculus (Mouse).
   2338..2356    -  promoter       SP6 promoter: promoter for bacteriophage SP6 RNA polymerase
   2382..2606    +  polyA_signal   bGH poly(A) signal: bovine growth hormone polyadenylation signal
   2610..2631    +  promoter       SV40 promoter (fragment): SV40 enhancer and early promoter
   2652..3080    +  rep_origin     f1 ori (sequence partly withheld): f1 bacteriophage origin of replication; arrow indicates direction of (+) strand synthesis
   3094..3423    +  promoter       SV40 promoter: SV40 enhancer and early promoter
   3490..4281    +  CDS            neo: KKA2_KLEPN - Also known as kan, nptII. Experimental evidence at protein level: Swiss-Prot protein existence level 1. Resistance to kanamycin, neomycin, paromomycin, ribostamycin, butirosin and gentamicin B. From Klebsiella pneumoniae.
   4305..4463    +  CDS            ble (fragment): BLE_KLEPN - Experimental evidence at protein level: Swiss-Prot protein existence level 1. Binding protein with a strong affinity to the bleomycin family of antibiotics. Binds to CL990; an antimitotic-antibiotic compound. From Klebsiella pneumoniae.
   4458..4579    +  polyA_signal   SV40 poly(A) signal: SV40 polyadenylation signal
   4652..4668    -  protein_bind   lac operator: The lac repressor binds to the lac operator to inhibit transcription in E. coli. This inhibition can be relieved by adding lactose or isopropyl-β-D-thiogalactopyranoside (IPTG). lac repressor encoded by lacI
   4676..4706    -  promoter       lac promoter: promoter for the E. coli lac operon
   4721..4742    -  protein_bind   CAP binding site: CAP binding activates transcription in the presence of cAMP. E. coli catabolite activator protein
   4755..4847    -  CDS            lacI (fragment): lac repressor; lacI; The lac repressor binds to the lac operator to inhibit transcription in E. coli. This inhibition can be relieved by adding lactose or isopropyl-β-D-thiogalactopyranoside (IPTG).
   5030..5618    -  rep_origin     ori: high-copy-number ColE1/pMB1/pBR322/pUC origin of replication
   5789..6649    -  CDS            AmpR: β-lactamase; bla; confers resistance to ampicillin, carbenicillin, and related antibiotics
   6650..6754    -  promoter       AmpR promoter: bla
   6813..6865    -  misc_feature   bom (fragment): basis of mobility region from pBR322
   7020..7399    +  enhancer       CMV enhancer: human cytomegalovirus immediate early enhancer
   7400..7603    +  promoter       CMV promoter: human cytomegalovirus (CMV) immediate early promoter
   7599..24      +  LTR            5' LTR (truncated) (fragment) (across the origin): truncated 5' long terminal repeat (LTR) from HIV-1
>Addgene plasmid #51419 | Dynamitin-GFP | addgene full sequence | sequence record 424514 | Addgene NGS Result
GCTAACTAGAGAACCCACTGCTTACTGGCTTATCGAAATTAATACGACTCACTATAGGGAGACCCAAGCT
TCATCGATTTAAAGCTATGGAGCAAAAGCTCATTTCTGAAGAGGACTTGAATGAAATGGAGCAAAAGCTC
ATTTCTGAAGAGGACTTGAATGAAATGGAGCAAAAGCTCATTTCTGAAGAGGACTTGAATGAAATGGAGC
AAAAGCTCATTTCTGAAGAGGACTTGAATGAAATGGAGCAAAAGCTCATTTCTGAAGAGGACTTGAATGA
AATGGAGAGCTTGGGCGACCTCACCATGGAGCAAAAGCTCATTTCTGAAGAGGACTTGAATTCCTCTAGA
ATGAGTAAAGGAGAAGAACTTTTCACTGGAGTTGTCCCAATTCTTGTTGAATTAGATGGTGATGTTAATG
GGCACAAATTTTCTGTCAGTGGAGAGGGTGAAGGTGATGCAACATACGGAAAACTTACCCTTAAATTTAT
TTGCACTACTGGAAAACTACCTGTTCCATGGCCAACACTTGTCACTACTTTCGCTTATGGTGTTCAATGC
TTTTCAAGATACCCAGATCATATGAAACGGCATGACTTTTTCAAGAGTGCCATGCCCGAAGGTTATGTAC
AGGAAAGAACTATATTTTTCAAAGATGACGGGAACTACAAGACACGTGCTGAAGTCAAGTTTGAAGGTGA
TACCCTTGTTAATAGAATCGAGTTAAAAGGTATTGATTTTAAAGAAGATGGAAACATTCTTGGACACAAA
TTGGAATACAACTATAACTCACACAATGTATACATCATGGCAGACAAACAAAAGAATGGAATCAAAGTTA
ACTTCAAAATTAGACACAACATTGAAGATGGAAGCGTTCAACTAGCAGACCATTATCAACAAAATACTCC
AATTGGCGATGGCCCTGTCCTTTTACCAGACAACCATTACCTGTCCACACAATCTGCCCTTTCGAAAGAT
CCCAACGAAAAGAGAGACCACATGGTCCTTCTTGAGTTTGTAACAGCTGCTGGGATTACACATGGCATGG
ATGAACTATACAAAGGATCCATGGCCGACCCCAAATACGCGGACCTGCCCGGCATCGCCCGGAATGAGCC
CGACGTGTACGAGACCAGCGACCTCCCCGAGGATGACCAGGCCGAGTTCGAGGCGGAGCTGGAGGAGCTC
ACCAGCACCAGCGTGGAGCACCTCATCATCAACCCCAACGCCGCCTTCGAGAAGTTCAAGGACAAACGCC
TGGGCACCGATGGCGTGGATTTCTCCGACCGCATCAGCAAGAGCAGAACCACTGGCTATGAGTCTGGGGA
GTATGAAATTCTGGGAGAGGGGTTGGGTGCCAAGGAGACCCCCCAGCAGCGGTACCAGCGGCTGCAGCAT
GAGGTGCAGGAGCTGATCCGTGATGTGGAGCAGATCCAGAGCGCCGTGAAGGAGTCGGCGGCCGAGGAAG
AGCTGACGCCCATGGCTTTGGCCCGGCAGCTGGAGGGGCTGAAGCAGCAGTTGGTTTCGTGCCATCTGCA
GAAGCTGTTGGGCCCCACTGCCGCCATCGACTTCGCGGACCCTGAGGGTGCCTTGGCGAAGCGCCTGCAG
CAGCAGCTGGAAGTAGCCAAGTGCAAGAAGGCAGCGCCAGCAAAGAGCCCCCCCAAAGCCCCTGCGCCCA
CCACTGACGCGCTCACCTTCGAACTGTTCTGGAGGCCAGAGCAGGACCAGTTCTCCCAGACTGCCAAGAT
AGCAGAGCTGGAGAAGCGCCTGGCACAGCTGGAGGCCATGGTGCGCTGTGAGCCTGACAGCCAGAATCCT
CTGCTAGTTGGGCTGAAGGGCACCAGCCTCGTGGAGACCGTGCAGATCCTGCAGGCCAAGGTTAACATCC
TGGACGCAGCTGTGCTGGACCAAGTGGAGGCCCGGCTGCAGAGCGTCCTGGGGAAGGTGAATGAGATTGC
CAAGCACAAAGCGATTGTGCAGGATGCCGACACGCAGAGCAAGATCCATCAGGTCTACGAGATGATGCAG
CGCTGGGACCACATGGCCAGCAGTCTGCCCGACGTGGTGCAGCGGCTGCTGACGCTCCGGGACCTACATG
AGCAGGCCTCACGATTTGTGCAGGTGCTGGTGCACCTGGACACCACACAGCAGGAGGTGGCTGCTGCTCT
GAAGGATAACACTGTGCTGCTGGCAGAGGTCCAGAAGACAATGAAGGAGAACCTGGCTGTTGTAGAGGAC
AACTTTGCTGAAGTAGAGGCCCGCATCAAGCGGCTGCAGTGATAGCGGCCGGTGATCACTAGTGCGGCCG
CTCGAGCATGCATCTAGAGGGCCCTATTCTATAGTGTCACCTAAATGCTAGAGCTCGCTGATCAGCCTCG
ACTGTGCCTTCTAGTTGCCAGCCATCTGTTGTTTGCCCCTCCCCCGTGCCTTCCTTGACCCTGGAAGGTG
CCACTCCCACTGTCCTTTCCTAATAAAATGAGGAAATTGCATCGCATTGTCTGAGTAGGTGTCATTCTAT
TCTGGGGGGTGGGGTGGGGCAGGACAGCAAGGGGGAGGATTGGGAAGACAATAGCAGGCATGCTGGGGAT
GCGGTGGGCTCTATGGCTTCTGAGGCGGAAAGAACCAGCTGGGGCTCTAGGGGGTATCCCC
[124 nt withheld, positions 2652-2775]
C
[91 nt withheld, positions 2777-2867]
A
[49 nt withheld, positions 2869-2917]
CCTTTGACGTTGGAGTCCACGTTCTTT
[37 nt withheld, positions 2945-2981]
ACCCTATCTCGGTCTATTCTTTTGATTTATAAGGGATTTTGCCGATTTCGGCCTATTGGTTAAAAAATGA
GCTGATTTAACAAAAATTTAACGCGAATTAATTCTGTGGAATGTGTGTCAGTTAGGGTGTGGAAAGTCCC
CAGGCTCCCCAGCAGGCAGAAGTATGCAAAGCATGCATCTCAATTAGTCAGCAACCAGGTGTGGAAAGTC
CCCAGGCTCCCCAGCAGGCAGAAGTATGCAAAGCATGCATCTCAATTAGTCAGCAACCATAGTCCCGCCC
CTAACTCCGCCCATCCCGCCCCTAACTCCGCCCAGTTCCGCCCATTCTCCGCCCCATGGCTGACTAATTT
TTTTTATTTATGCAGAGGCCGAGGCCGCCTCTGCCTCTGAGCTATTCCAGAAGTAGTGAGGAGGCTTTTT
TGGAGGCCTAGGCTTTTGCAAAAAGCTCCCGGGAGCTTGTATATCCATTTTCGGATCTGATCAAGAGACA
GGATGAGGATCGTTTCGCATGATTGAACAAGATGGATTGCACGCAGGTTCTCCGGCCGCTTGGGTGGAGA
GGCTATTCGGCTATGACTGGGCACAACAGACAATCGGCTGCTCTGATGCCGCCGTGTTCCGGCTGTCAGC
GCAGGGGCGCCCGGTTCTTTTTGTCAAGACCGACCTGTCCGGTGCCCTGAATGAACTGCAGGACGAGGCA
GCGCGGCTATCGTGGCTGGCCACGACGGGCGTTCCTTGCGCAGCTGTGCTCGACGTTGTCACTGAAGCGG
GAAGGGACTGGCTGCTATTGGGCGAAGTGCCGGGGCAGGATCTCCTGTCATCTCACCTTGCTCCTGCCGA
GAAAGTATCCATCATGGCTGATGCAATGCGGCGGCTGCATACGCTTGATCCGGCTACCTGCCCATTCGAC
CACCAAGCGAAACATCGCATCGAGCGAGCACGTACTCGGATGGAAGCCGGTCTTGTCGATCAGGATGATC
TGGACGAAGAGCATCAGGGGCTCGCGCCAGCCGAACTGTTCGCCAGGCTCAAGGCGCGCATGCCCGACGG
CGAGGATCTCGTCGTGACCCATGGCGATGCCTGCTTGCCGAATATCATGGTGGAAAATGGCCGCTTTTCT
GGATTCATCGACTGTGGCCGGCTGGGTGTGGCGGACCGCTATCAGGACATAGCGTTGGCTACCCGTGATA
TTGCTGAAGAGCTTGGCGGCGAATGGGCTGACCGCTTCCTCGTGCTTTACGGTATCGCCGCTCCCGATTC
GCAGCGCATCGCCTTCTATCGCCTTCTTGACGAGTTCTTCTGAGCGGGACTCTGGGGTTCGAAATGACCG
ACCAAGCGACGCCCAACCTGCCATCACGAGATTTCGATTCCACCGCCGCCTTCTATGAAAGGTTGGGCTT
CGGAATCGTTTTCCGGGACGCCGGCTGGATGATCCTCCAGCGCGGGGATCTCATGCTGGAGTTCTTCGCC
CACCCCAACTTGTTTATTGCAGCTTATAATGGTTACAAATAAAGCAATAGCATCACAAATTTCACAAATA
AAGCATTTTTTTCACTGCATTCTAGTTGTGGTTTGTCCAAACTCATCAATGTATCTTATCATGTCTGTAT
ACCGTCGACCTCTAGCTAGAGCTTGGCGTAATCATGGTCATAGCTGTTTCCTGTGTGAAATTGTTATCCG
CTCACAATTCCACACAACATACGAGCCGGAAGCATAAAGTGTAAAGCCTGGGGTGCCTAATGAGTGAGCT
AACTCACATTAATTGCGTTGCGCTCACTGCCCGCTTTCCAGTCGGGAAACCTGTCGTGCCAGCTGCATTA
ATGAATCGGCCAACGCGCGGGGAGAGGCGGTTTGCGTATTGGGCGCTCTTCCGCTTCCTCGCTCACTGAC
TCGCTGCGCTCGGTCGTTCGGCTGCGGCGAGCGGTATCAGCTCACTCAAAGGCGGTAATACGGTTATCCA
CAGAATCAGGGGATAACGCAGGAAAGAACATGTGAGCAAAAGGCCAGCAAAAGGCCAGGAACCGTAAAAA
GGCCGCGTTGCTGGCGTTTTTCCATAGGCTCCGCCCCCCTGACGAGCATCACAAAAATCGACGCTCAAGT
CAGAGGTGGCGAAACCCGACAGGACTATAAAGATACCAGGCGTTTCCCCCTGGAAGCTCCCTCGTGCGCT
CTCCTGTTCCGACCCTGCCGCTTACCGGATACCTGTCCGCCTTTCTCCCTTCGGGAAGCGTGGCGCTTTC
TCATAGCTCACGCTGTAGGTATCTCAGTTCGGTGTAGGTCGTTCGCTCCAAGCTGGGCTGTGTGCACGAA
CCCCCCGTTCAGCCCGACCGCTGCGCCTTATCCGGTAACTATCGTCTTGAGTCCAACCCGGTAAGACACG
ACTTATCGCCACTGGCAGCAGCCACTGGTAACAGGATTAGCAGAGCGAGGTATGTAGGCGGTGCTACAGA
GTTCTTGAAGTGGTGGCCTAACTACGGCTACACTAGAAGAACAGTATTTGGTATCTGCGCTCTGCTGAAG
CCAGTTACCTTCGGAAAAAGAGTTGGTAGCTCTTGATCCGGCAAACAAACCACCGCTGGTAGCGGTGGTT
TTTTTGTTTGCAAGCAGCAGATTACGCGCAGAAAAAAAGGATCTCAAGAAGATCCTTTGATCTTTTCTAC
GGGGTCTGACGCTCAGTGGAACGAAAACTCACGTTAAGGGATTTTGGTCATGAGATTATCAAAAAGGATC
TTCACCTAGATCCTTTTAAATTAAAAATGAAGTTTTAAATCAATCTAAAGTATATATGAGTAAACTTGGT
CTGACAGTTACCAATGCTTAATCAGTGAGGCACCTATCTCAGCGATCTGTCTATTTCGTTCATCCATAGT
TGCCTGACTCCCCGTCGTGTAGATAACTACGATACGGGAGGGCTTACCATCTGGCCCCAGTGCTGCAATG
ATACCGCGAGACCCACGCTCACCGGCTCCAGATTTATCAGCAATAAACCAGCCAGCCGGAAGGGCCGAGC
GCAGAAGTGGTCCTGCAACTTTATCCGCCTCCATCCAGTCTATTAATTGTTGCCGGGAAGCTAGAGTAAG
TAGTTCGCCAGTTAATAGTTTGCGCAACGTTGTTGCCATTGCTACAGGCATCGTGGTGTCACGCTCGTCG
TTTGGTATGGCTTCATTCAGCTCCGGTTCCCAACGATCAAGGCGAGTTACATGATCCCCCATGTTGTGCA
AAAAAGCGGTTAGCTCCTTCGGTCCTCCGATCGTTGTCAGAAGTAAGTTGGCCGCAGTGTTATCACTCAT
GGTTATGGCAGCACTGCATAATTCTCTTACTGTCATGCCATCCGTAAGATGCTTTTCTGTGACTGGTGAG
TACTCAACCAAGTCATTCTGAGAATAGTGTATGCGGCGACCGAGTTGCTCTTGCCCGGCGTCAATACGGG
ATAATACCGCGCCACATAGCAGAACTTTAAAAGTGCTCATCATTGGAAAACGTTCTTCGGGGCGAAAACT
CTCAAGGATCTTACCGCTGTTGAGATCCAGTTCGATGTAACCCACTCGTGCACCCAACTGATCTTCAGCA
TCTTTTACTTTCACCAGCGTTTCTGGGTGAGCAAAAACAGGAAGGCAAAATGCCGCAAAAAAGGGAATAA
GGGCGACACGGAAATGTTGAATACTCATACTCTTCCTTTTTCAATATTATTGAAGCATTTATCAGGGTTA
TTGTCTCATGAGCGGATACATATTTGAATGTATTTAGAAAAATAAACAAATAGGGGTTCCGCGCACATTT
CCCCGAAAAGTGCCACCTGACGTCGACGGATCGGGAGATCTCCCGATCCCCTATGGTGCACTCTCAGTAC
AATCTGCTCTGATGCCGCATAGTTAAGCCAGTATCTGCTCCCTGCTTGTGTGTTGGAGGTCGCTGAGTAG
TGCGCGAGCAAAATTTAAGCTACAACAAGGCAAGGCTTGACCGACAATTGCATGAAGAATCTGCTTAGGG
TTAGGCGTTTTGCGCTGCTTCGCGATGTACGGGCCAGATATACGCGTTGACATTGATTATTGACTAGTTA
TTAATAGTAATCAATTACGGGGTCATTAGTTCATAGCCCATATATGGAGTTCCGCGTTACATAACTTACG
GTAAATGGCCCGCCTGGCTGACCGCCCAACGACCCCCGCCCATTGACGTCAATAATGACGTATGTTCCCA
TAGTAACGCCAATAGGGACTTTCCATTGACGTCAATGGGTGGAGTATTTACGGTAAACTGCCCACTTGGC
AGTACATCAAGTGTATCATATGCCAAGTACGCCCCCTATTGACGTCAATGACGGTAAATGGCCCGCCTGG
CATTATGCCCAGTACATGACCTTATGGGACTTTCCTACTTGGCAGTACATCTACGTATTAGTCATCGCTA
TTACCATGGTGATGCGGTTTTGGCAGTACATCAATGGGCGTGGATAGCGGTTTGACTCACGGGGATTTCC
AAGTCTCCACCCCATTGACGTCAATGGGAGTTTGTTTTGGCACCAAAATCAACGGGACTTTCCAAAATGT
CGTAACAACTCCGCCCCATTGACGCAAATGGGCGGTAGGCGTGTACGGTGGGAGGTCTATATAAGCAGAG
CTCTCTG
