>Addgene plasmid #51419 | Dynamitin-GFP | addgene partial sequence | sequence record 80257 | CMV-F 5'-CGCAAATGGGCGGTAGGCGTG-3'
TAGCAGAGCTCTCTGGCTAACTAGAGAACCCACTGCTTACTGGCTTATCGAAATTAATACGACTCACTAT
AGGGAGACCCAAGCTTCATCGATTTAAAGCTATGGAGCAAAAGCTCATTTCTGAAGAGGACTTGAATGAA
ATGGAGCAAAAGCTCATTTCTGAAGAGGACTTGAATGAAATGGAGCAAAAGCTCATTTCTGAAGAGGACT
TGAATGAAATGGAGCAAAAGCTCATTTCTGAAGAGGACTTGAATGAAATGGAGCAAAAGCTCATTTCTGA
AGAGGACTTGAATGAAATGGAGAGCTTGGGCGACCTCACCATGGAGCAAAAGCTCATTTCTGAAGAGGAC
TTGAATTCCTCTAGAATGAGTAAAGGAGAAGAACTTTTCACTGGAGTTGTCCCAATTCTTGTTGAATTAG
ATGGTGATGTTAATGGGCACAAATTTTCTGTCAGTGGAGAGGGTGAAGGTGATGCAACATACGGAAAACT
TACCCTTAAATTTATTTGCACTACTGGAAAACTACCTGTTCCATGGCCAACACTTGTCACTACTTTCGCT
TATGGTGTTCAATGCTTTTCAAGATACCCAGATCATATGAAACGGCATGACTTTTTCAAGAGTGCCATGC
CCGAAGGTTATGTACAGGAAAGAACTATATTTTTCAAAGATGACGGGAACTACAAGACACGTGCTGAAGT
CAAGTTTGAAGGTGATACCCTTGTTAATAGAATCGAGTTAAAAGGTATTGATTTTAAAGAAGATGGAAAC
ATTCTTGGACACAAATTGGAATACAACTATAACTCACACAATGTATACATCATGGCAGACAAACAAAAGA
ATGGAATCAAAGTTAACTTCAAAATTAGACACAACATTGAAGATGGAAGCGTTCAACTAGCAGACCATTA
TCAACAAAATACTCCAATTGGCGATGGCCCTGTCCTTTTACCAGACAACCATTACCTGTCCACACAATCT
GCCCTTTCGAAAGATCCCCACGAAAAGA
