>Addgene plasmid #51419 | Dynamitin-GFP | addgene partial sequence | sequence record 80261 | GFP-F 5'-GGTCCTTCTTGAGTTTGTAAC-3'
GATGAACTATACAAAGGATCCATGGCCGACCCCAAATACGCGGACCTGCCCGGCATCGCCCGGAATGAGC
CCGACGTGTACGAGACCAGCGACCTCCCCGAGGATGACCAGGCCGAGTTCGAGGCGGAGCTGGAGGAGCT
CACCAGCACCAGCGTGGAGCACCTCATCATCAACCCCAACGCCGCCTTCGAGAAGTTCAAGGACAAACGC
CTGGGCACCGATGGCGTGGATTTCTCCGACCGCATCAGCAAGAGCAGAACCACTGGCTATGAGTCTGGGG
AGTATGAAATTCTGGGAGAGGGGTTGGGTGCCAAGGAGACCCCCCAGCAGCGGTACCAGCGGCTGCAGCA
TGAGGTGCAGGAGCTGATCCGTGATGTGGAGCAGATCCAGAGCGCCGTGAAGGAGTCGGCGGCCGAGGAA
GAGCTGACGCCCATGGCTTTGGCCCGGCAGCTGGAGGGGCTGAAGCAGCAGTTGGTTTCGTGCCATCTGC
AGAAGCTGTTGGGCCCCACTGCCGCCATCGACTTCGCGGACCCTGAGGGTGCCTTGGCGAAGCGCCTGCA
GCAGCAGCTGGAAGTAGCCAAGTGCAAGAAGGCAGCGCCAGCAAAGAGCCCCCCCAAAGCCCCTGCGCCC
ACCACTGACGCGCTCACCTTCGAACTGTTCTGGAGGCCAGAGCAGGACCAGTTCTCCCAGACTGCCAAGA
TAGCAGAGCTGGAGAAGCGCCTGGCACAGCTGGAGGCCATGGTGCGCTGTGAGCCTGACAGCCAGAATCC
TCTGCTAGTTGGGCTGAAGGGCACCAGCCTCGTGGAGACCGTGCAGATCCTGCAGGCCAAGGTTAACATC
CTGGACGCAGCTGTGCTGGACCAAGTGGAGGCCCGGCTGCAGAGCGTCCTGGGGAAGGTGAATGAGATTG
CCAAGCACAAAGCGATTGT
